>Addgene plasmid #100349 | pCMV_mEm_4GS_LF82_535 | addgene full sequence | sequence record 209553 | Addgene NGS Result
GTAAAACGACGGCCAGTGAGTTCGAGCTTGCATGCCTGCAGGTCGTTACATAACTTACGGTAAATGGCCC
GCCTGGCTGACCGCCCAACGACCCCCGCCCATTGACGTCAATAATGACGTATGTTCCCATAGTAACGCCA
ATAGGGACTTTCCATTGACGTCAATGGGTGGAGTATTTACGGTAAACTGCCCACTTGGCAGTACATCAAG
TGTATCATATGCCAAGTACGCCCCCTATTGACGTCAATGACGGTAAATGGCCCGCCTGGCATTATGCCCA
GTACATGACCTTATGGGACTTTCCTACTTGGCAGTACATCTACGTATTAGTCATCGCTATTACCATGGTG
ATGCGGTTTTGGCAGTACATCAATGGGCGTGGATAGCGGTTTGACTCACGGGGATTTCCAAGTCTCCACC
CCATTGACGTCAATGGGAGTTTGTTTTGGCACCAAAATCAACGGGACTTTCCAAAATGTCGTAACAACTC
CGCCCCATTGACGCAAATGGGCGGTAGGCGTGTACGGTGGGAGGTCTATATAAGCAGAGCTCGTTTAGTG
AACCGTCAGATCGCCTGGAGACGCCATCCACGCTGTTTTGACCTCCATAGAAGACACCGGGACCGATCCA
GCCTCCGGACTCTAGAGGATCCGGTACTAGAGGAACTGAAAAACCAGAAAGTTAACTGGTAAGTTTAGTC
TTTTTGTCTTTTATTTCAGGTCCCGGATCCGGTGGTGGTGCAAATCAAAGAACTGCTCCTCAGTGGATGT
TGCCTTTACTTCTAGGCCTGTACGGAAGTGTTACTTCTGCTCTAAAAGCTGCGGAATTGTACCCGCGGGC
CCACCATGGTGAGCAAGGGCGAGGAGCTGTTCACCGGGGTGGTGCCCATCCTGGTCGAGCTGGACGGCGA
CGTAAACGGCCACAAGTTCAGCGTGTCCGGCGAGGGCGAGGGCGATGCCACCTACGGCAAGCTGACCCTG
AAGTTCATCTGCACCACCGGCAAGCTGCCCGTGCCCTGGCCCACCCTCGTGACCACCTTGACCTACGGCG
TGCAGTGCTTCGCCCGCTACCCCGACCACATGAAGCAGCACGACTTCTTCAAGTCCGCCATGCCCGAAGG
CTACGTCCAGGAGCGCACCATCTTCTTCAAGGACGACGGCAACTACAAGACCCGCGCCGAGGTGAAGTTC
GAGGGCGACACCCTGGTGAACCGCATCGAGCTGAAGGGCATCGACTTCAAGGAGGACGGCAACATCCTGG
GGCACAAGCTGGAGTACAACTACAACAGCCACAAGGTCTATATCACCGCCGACAAGCAGAAGAACGGCAT
CAAGGTGAACTTCAAGACCCGCCACAACATCGAGGACGGCAGCGTGCAGCTCGCCGACCACTACCAGCAG
AACACCCCCATCGGCGACGGCCCCGTGCTGCTGCCCGACAACCACTACCTGAGCACCCAGTCCAAGCTGA
GCAAAGACCCCAACGAGAAGCGCGATCACATGGTCCTGCTGGAGTTCGTGACCGCCGCCGGGATCACTCT
CGGCATGGACGAGCTGTACAAGCGAATTGGTGGAGGGGGCGGTTCCGGTGGCGGAGGTTCCCGAATTCGT
CGACGGAGATCTGATATGCAAGGCATACAGTTTCAGGAAAATTTTATTCAACGACTTCCGGCAGGGTTAA
GCGTTGAACAGATCATCCATCAGTTAGCGCAACCGTTGGTTACCGCCGAACTGGTGGTCCCTGATTTTGC
CGATCATGTACTGGAACGTGAGGCGACGTACCCAACGGGACTGCCTACCGAACCACCGTGTGTCGCCATT
CCGCACACGGACCATAAACATGTCAGGCACAATGCAATTGCCGTCGGTATCCTGCCGGAACCGGTAGTGT
TTGCCGATATGGGCGGCGACTCTGATCCCGTACCTGTCAGGGTGATTTTTTTGCTCGCCTTAGGCGAAAG
TAATAAACAATTAAATGCCCTGGGCTGGATTATGGAGATGATTCAGGATACGCCCTTTATGCGCGCCCTG
CTTACGATGGAAACAACAGAAATACACACAGCAATCTTAAACAAAATGAAAGAACGAGGTGAAATATGAA
TCGGTACCCTCGAGAAGCTTGCGGCCGCGGGGATCCAGACATGATAAGATACATTGATGAGTTTGGACAA
ACCACAACTAGAATGCAGTGAAAAAAATGCTTTATTTGTGAAATTTGTGATGCTATTGCTTTATTTGTAA
CCATTATAAGCTGCAATAAACAAGTTAACAACAACAATTGCATTCATTTTATGTTTCAGGTTCAGGGGGA
GGTGTGGGAGGTTTTTTCGGATCCTCTAGAGTCGATCTGCAGGCATGCTAGCTTGGCGTAATCATGGTCA
TAGCTGTTTCCTGTGTGAAATTGTTATCCGCTCACAATTCCACACAACATACGAGCCGGAAGCATAAAGT
GTAAAGCCTGGGGTGCCTAATGAGTGAGCTAACTCACATTAATTGCGTTGCGCTCACTGCCCGCTTTCCA
GTCGGGAAACCTGTCGTGCCAGCTGCATTAATGAATCGGCCAACGCGCGGGGAGAGGCGGTTTGCGTATT
GGGCGCTCTTCCGCTTCCTCGCTCACTGACTCGCTGCGCTCGGTCGTTCGGCTGCGGCGAGCGGTATCAG
CTCACTCAAAGGCGGTAATACGGTTATCCACAGAATCAGGGGATAACGCAGGAAAGAACATGTGAGCAAA
AGGCCAGCAAAAGGCCAGGAACCGTAAAAAGGCCGCGTTGCTGGCGTTTTTCCATAGGCTCCGCCCCCCT
GACGAGCATCACAAAAATCGACGCTCAAGTCAGAGGTGGCGAAACCCGACAGGACTATAAAGATACCAGG
CGTTTCCCCCTGGAAGCTCCCTCGTGCGCTCTCCTGTTCCGACCCTGCCGCTTACCGGATACCTGTCCGC
CTTTCTCCCTTCGGGAAGCGTGGCGCTTTCTCATAGCTCACGCTGTAGGTATCTCAGTTCGGTGTAGGTC
GTTCGCTCCAAGCTGGGCTGTGTGCACGAACCCCCCGTTCAGCCCGACCGCTGCGCCTTATCCGGTAACT
ATCGTCTTGAGTCCAACCCGGTAAGACACGACTTATCGCCACTGGCAGCAGCCACTGGTAACAGGATTAG
CAGAGCGAGGTATGTAGGCGGTGCTACAGAGTTCTTGAAGTGGTGGCCTAACTACGGCTACACTAGAAGA
ACAGTATTTGGTATCTGCGCTCTGCTGAAGCCAGTTACCTTCGGAAAAAGAGTTGGTAGCTCTTGATCCG
GCAAACAAACCACCGCTGGTAGCGGTGGTTTTTTTGTTTGCAAGCAGCAGATTACGCGCAGAAAAAAAGG
ATCTCAAGAAGATCCTTTGATCTTTTCTACGGGGTCTGACGCTCAGTGGAACGAAAACTCACGTTAAGGG
ATTTTGGTCATGAGATTATCAAAAAGGATCTTCACCTAGATCCTTTTAAATTAAAAATGAAGTTTTAAAT
CAATCTAAAGTATATATGAGTAAACTTGGTCTGACAGTTACCAATGCTTAATCAGTGAGGCACCTATCTC
AGCGATCTGTCTATTTCGTTCATCCATAGTTGCCTGACTCCCCGTCGTGTAGATAACTACGATACGGGAG
GGCTTACCATCTGGCCCCAGTGCTGCAATGATACCGCGAGACCCACGCTCACCGGCTCCAGATTTATCAG
CAATAAACCAGCCAGCCGGAAGGGCCGAGCGCAGAAGTGGTCCTGCAACTTTATCCGCCTCCATCCAGTC
TATTAATTGTTGCCGGGAAGCTAGAGTAAGTAGTTCGCCAGTTAATAGTTTGCGCAACGTTGTTGCCATT
GCTACAGGCATCGTGGTGTCACGCTCGTCGTTTGGTATGGCTTCATTCAGCTCCGGTTCCCAACGATCAA
GGCGAGTTACATGATCCCCCATGTTGTGCAAAAAAGCGGTTAGCTCCTTCGGTCCTCCGATCGTTGTCAG
AAGTAAGTTGGCCGCAGTGTTATCACTCATGGTTATGGCAGCACTGCATAATTCTCTTACTGTCATGCCA
TCCGTAAGATGCTTTTCTGTGACTGGTGAGTACTCAACCAAGTCATTCTGAGAATAGTGTATGCGGCGAC
CGAGTTGCTCTTGCCCGGCGTCAATACGGGATAATACCGCGCCACATAGCAGAACTTTAAAAGTGCTCAT
CATTGGAAAACGTTCTTCGGGGCGAAAACTCTCAAGGATCTTACCGCTGTTGAGATCCAGTTCGATGTAA
CCCACTCGTGCACCCAACTGATCTTCAGCATCTTTTACTTTCACCAGCGTTTCTGGGTGAGCAAAAACAG
GAAGGCAAAATGCCGCAAAAAAGGGAATAAGGGCGACACGGAAATGTTGAATACTCATACTCTTCCTTTT
TCAATATTATTGAAGCATTTATCAGGGTTATTGTCTCATGAGCGGATACATATTTGAATGTATTTAGAAA
AATAAACAAATAGGGGTTCCGCGCACATTTCCCCGAAAAGTGCCACCTGACGTCTAAGAAACCATTATTA
TCATGACATTAACCTATAAAAATAGGCGTATCACGAGGCCCTTTCGTCTCGCGCGTTTCGGTGATGACGG
TGAAAACCTCTGACACATGCAGCTCCCGGAGACGGTCACAGCTTGTCTGTAAGCGGATGCCGGGAGCAGA
CAAGCCCGTCAGGGCGCGTCAGCGGGTGTTGGCGGGTGTCGGGGCTGGCTTAACTATGCGGCATCAGAGC
AGATTGTACTGAGAGTGCACCATATGCGGTGTGAAATACCGCACAGATGCGTAAGGAGAAAATACCGCAT
CAGGCGCCATTCGCCATTCAGGCTGCGCAACTGTTGGGAAGGGCGATCGGTGCGGGCCTCTTCGCTATTA
CGCCAGCTGGCGAAAGGGGGATGTGCTGCAAGGCGATTAAGTTGGGTAACGCCAGGGTTTTCCCAGTCAC
GACGTT
Features (pLannotate 1.2.2; 16 found; start..end, strand, type, name):
     25..45      -  misc_feature   MCS (fragment): pUC18/19 multiple cloning site
     44..347     +  enhancer       CMV enhancer: human cytomegalovirus immediate early enhancer
    348..551     +  promoter       CMV promoter: human cytomegalovirus (CMV) immediate early promoter
    689..785     +  intron         SV40 intron: modified SV40 intron with splice donor and acceptor sites
    846..1562    +  CDS            mEmerald: mEmerald is a basic (constitutively fluorescent) green fluorescent protein published in 1998, derived from Aequorea victoria. It is reported to be a very rapidly-maturing monomer with moderate acid sensitivity.
   2132..2266    -  polyA_signal   SV40 poly(A) signal: SV40 polyadenylation signal
   2401..2417    -  protein_bind   lac operator: The lac repressor binds to the lac operator to inhibit transcription in E. coli. This inhibition can be relieved by adding lactose or isopropyl-β-D-thiogalactopyranoside (IPTG). lac repressor encoded by lacI
   2425..2455    -  promoter       lac promoter: promoter for the E. coli lac operon
   2470..2491    -  protein_bind   CAP binding site: CAP binding activates transcription in the presence of cAMP. E. coli catabolite activator protein
   2504..2596    -  CDS            lacI (fragment): lac repressor; lacI; The lac repressor binds to the lac operator to inhibit transcription in E. coli. This inhibition can be relieved by adding lactose or isopropyl-β-D-thiogalactopyranoside (IPTG).
   2779..3367    -  rep_origin     ori: high-copy-number ColE1/pMB1/pBR322/pUC origin of replication
   3538..4398    -  CDS            AmpR: β-lactamase; bla; confers resistance to ampicillin, carbenicillin, and related antibiotics
   4399..4503    -  promoter       AmpR promoter: bla
   4598..4633    +  CDS            rop (fragment): Rop protein, which maintains plasmids at low copy number; rop
   4735..4834    +  misc_feature   bom (fragment): basis of mobility region from pBR322
   4840..19      -  CDS            lacZα (fragment) (across the origin): LacZα fragment of β-galactosidase; lacZ fragment
