[The description below was written by a language model from this plasmid's Addgene catalogue record and pLannotate feature annotations shown in this document.]
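Description:
pCMV_mEm_4GS_LF82_535 is a mammalian expression plasmid built on a pCMV backbone (about 4.5 kb without insert; the sequenced construct is roughly 5 kb) that produces a bacterial protein as a green fluorescent fusion in transfected cells. It is propagated in E. coli through a high-copy ColE1/pUC-type origin and selected with ampicillin via the β-lactamase gene and its native promoter. Short remnants of lacZα, the lac promoter/operator, lacI, rop and bom are also annotated. These are fragments left over from the parental cloning vectors and have no apparent role in this construct.

The expression cassette consists of the human cytomegalovirus immediate-early enhancer and promoter, followed by a modified SV40 intron with splice donor and acceptor sites, which generally improves mRNA processing and expression. Next comes the mEmerald coding sequence, a rapidly maturing monomeric Aequorea-derived green fluorescent protein. The 474 bp LF82_535 coding sequence from E. coli LF82 was inserted downstream by ligation-independent cloning, so mEmerald sits at the N terminus of the fusion. The "4GS" in the name suggests a glycine-serine linker between the two parts, although the record does not define it. The feature table does not annotate the insert itself, but the unannotated stretch between mEmerald and the SV40 polyadenylation signal is where it would lie. No mammalian selection marker is listed, which is consistent with transient expression.

According to the associated publication, the plasmid belongs to a set used in a multi-phenotypic imaging screen in which candidate bacterial effectors were expressed exogenously in HeLa cells. The fluorescent tag would allow the fusion protein's localisation to be followed by microscopy alongside cellular phenotypes.
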