Addgene plasmid #100349: pCMV_mEm_4GS_LF82_535
Purpose: Mammalian expression of E. coli LF82_535 CDS fused to mEmerald
Depositing lab: Alan Huett. Depositing organization: University of Nottingham. Publication: A multi-phenotypic imaging screen to identify bacterial effectors by exogenous expression in a HeLa cell line. Collins A, Huett A. Sci Data. 2018 May 15;5:180081. doi: 10.1038/sdata.2018.81. PubMed 29762554.
Backbone
  Vector backbone: pCMV
  Backbone size w/o insert (bp): 4502
  Vector type: Mammalian Expression
Growth in bacteria
  Bacterial resistance: Ampicillin, 100 μg/mL
  Growth temperature: 37°C
  Growth strain: XL1 Blue
  Copy number: High Copy
Gene/Insert
  Gene/Insert name: LF82_535
  Insert size (bp): 474
  Promoter: CMV
  Tag / fusion protein: mEmerald (N terminal on backbone)
  Cloning method: Ligation Independent Cloning
  Sequencing primers: 5′ ACTTCTGCTCTAAAAGCTGCGG; 3′ CACTGCATTCTAGTTGTGGTTTGTC
Terms and licenses: Academic/Nonprofit Terms; Industry Terms: Not Available to Industry
How to cite: pCMV_mEm_4GS_LF82_535 was a gift from Alan Huett (Addgene plasmid # 100349 ; http://n2t.net/addgene:100349 ; RRID:Addgene_100349)
